>Addgene plasmid #90213 | pLNCX2-NGN2-IRES-GFP-T2A-Sox11 | addgene full sequence | sequence record 178403 | Addgene NGS Result
AGTTCATAGCCCATATATGGAGTTCCGCGTTACATAACTTACGGTAAATGGCCCGCCTGGCTGACCGCCC
AACGACCCCCGCCCATTGACGTCAATAATGACGTATGTTCCCATAGTAACGCCAATAGGGACTTTCCATT
GACGTCAATGGGTGGAGTATTTACGGTAAACTGCCCACTTGGCAGTACATCAAGTGTATCATATGCCAAG
TACGCCCCCTATTGACGTCAATGACGGTAAATGGCCCGCCTGGCATTATGCCCAGTACATGACCTTATGG
GACTTTCCTACTTGGCAGTACATCTACGTATTAGTCATCGCTATTACCATGGTGATGCGGTTTTGGCAGT
ACATCAATGGGCGTGGATAGCGGTTTGACTCACGGGGATTTCCAAGTCTCCACCCCATTGACGTCAATGG
GAGTTTGTTTTGGCACCAAAATCAACGGGACTTTCCAAAATGTCGTAACAACTCCGCCCCATTGACGCAA
ATGGGCGGTAGGCGTGTACGGTGGGAGGTCTATATAAGCAGAGCTGGTTTAGTGAACCGTCAGATCCGCT
AGCGCTACCGGACTCAGATCCACCGGTGCCACCATGTTCGTCAAATCCGAGACCTTGGAGTTGAAGGAGG
AAGAGGACGTGTTAGTGCTGCTCGGATCGGCCTCCCCCGCCTTGGCGGCCCTGACCCCGCTGTCATCCAG
CGCCGACGAAGAAGAGGAGGAGGAGCCGGGCGCGTCAGGCGGGGCGCGTCGGCAGCGCGGGGCTGAGGCC
GGGCAGGGGGCGCGGGGCGGCGTGGCTGCGGGTGCGGAGGGCTGCCGGCCCGCACGGCTGCTGGGTCTGG
TACACGATTGCAAACGGCGCCCTTCCCGGGCGCGGGCCGTCTCCCGAGGCGCCAAGACGGCCGAGACGGT
GCAGCGCATCAAGAAGACCCGTAGACTGAAGGCCAACAACCGCGAGCGAAACCGCATGCACAACCTCAAC
GCGGCACTGGACGCGCTGCGCGAGGTGCTCCCCACGTTCCCCGAGGACGCCAAGCTCACCAAGATCGAGA
CCCTGCGCTTCGCCCACAACTACATCTGGGCACTCACCGAGACCCTGCGCCTGGCGGATCACTGCGGGGG
CGGCGGCGGGGGCCTGCCGGGGGCGCTCTTCTCCGAGGCAGTGTTGCTGAGCCCGGGAGGCGCCAGCGCC
GCCCTGAGCAGCAGCGGAGACAGCCCCTCGCCCGCCTCCACGTGGAGTTGCACCAACAGCCCCGCGCCGT
CCTCCTCCGTGTCCTCCAATTCCACCTCCCCCTACAGCTGCACTTTATCGCCCGCCAGCCCGGCCGGGTC
AGACATGGACTATTGGCAGCCCCCACCTCCCGACAAGCACCGCTATGCACCTCACCTCCCCATAGCCAGG
GATTGTATCTAGATGAATTCCGCCCCCCCCCCCTAACGTTACTGGCCGAAGCCGCTTGGAATAAGGCCGG
TGTGCGTTTGTCTATATGTTATTTTCCACCATATTGCCGTCTTTTGGCAATGTGAGGGCCCGGAAACCTG
GCCCTGTCTTCTTGACGAGCATTCCTAGGGGTCTTTCCCCTCTCGCCAAAGGAATGCAAGGTCTGTTGAA
TGTCGTGAAGGAAGCAGTTCCTCTGGAAGCTTCTTGAAGACAAACAACGTCTGTAGCGACCCTTTGCAGG
CAGCGGAACCCCCCACCTGGCGACAGGTGCCTCTGCGGCCAAAAGCCACGTGTATAAGATACACCTGCAA
AGGCGGCACAACCCCAGTGCCACGTTGTGAGTTGGATAGTTGTGGAAAGAGTCAAATGGCTCTCCTCAAG
CGTATTCAACAAGGGGCTGAAGGATGCCCAGAAGGTACCCCATTGTATGGGATCTGATCTGGGGCCTCGG
TGCACATGCTTTACATGTGTTTAGTCGAGGTTAAAAAACGTCTAGGCCCCCCGAACCACGGGGACGTGGT
TTTCCTTTGAAAAACACGATGATAATACCATGGTGAGCAAGGGCGAGGAGCTGTTCACCGGGGTGGTGCC
CATCCTGGTCGAGCTGGACGGCGACGTAAACGGCCACAAGTTCAGCGTGTCCGGCGAGGGCGAGGGCGAT
GCCACCTACGGCAAGCTGACCCTGAAGTTCATCTGCACCACCGGCAAGCTGCCCGTGCCCTGGCCCACCC
TCGTGACCACCCTGACCTACGGCGTGCAGTGCTTCAGCCGCTACCCCGACCACATGAAGCAGCACGACTT
CTTCAAGTCCGCCATGCCCGAAGGCTACGTCCAGGAGCGCACCATCTTCTTCAAGGACGACGGCAACTAC
AAGACCCGCGCCGAGGTGAAGTTCGAGGGCGACACCCTGGTGAACCGCATCGAGCTGAAGGGCATCGACT
TCAAGGAGGACGGCAACATCCTGGGGCACAAGCTGGAGTACAACTACAACAGCCACAACGTCTATATCAT
GGCCGACAAGCAGAAGAACGGCATCAAGGTGAACTTCAAGATCCGCCACAACATCGAGGACGGCAGCGTG
CAGCTCGCCGACCACTACCAGCAGAACACCCCCATCGGCGACGGCCCCGTGCTGCTGCCCGACAACCACT
ACCTGAGCACCCAGTCCGCCCTGAGCAAAGACCCCAACGAGAAGCGCGATCACATGGTCCTGCTGGAGTT
CGTGACCGCCGCCGGGATCACTCTCGGCATGGACGAGCTGTACAAGTCCGGACTCAGATCCTACGAGGGG
AGAGGAAGTCTTCTGACCTGCGGAGACGTCGAAGAGAATCCTGGACCCGCTAGCGCTACCGGACTCAGAT
CCGCCACCATGGTGCAGCAGGCCGAGAGCTCGGAAGCCGAGAGCAACCTGCCCCGGGACGCGCTGGACAC
CGAGGAGGGCGAGTTCATGGCGTGCAGCCCGGTGGCCCTGGACGAGAGCGACCCGGACTGGTGCAAGACG
GCGTCGGGCCACATCAAACGGCCCATGAACGCCTTCATGGTGTGGTCCAAGATCGAGCGCAGGAAGATCA
TGGAGCAGTCGCCCGACATGCACAACGCCGAGATCTCCAAGAGGCTGGGCAAGCGCTGGAAGATGCTGAA
GGACAGCGAGAAGATCCCGTTCATCAGGGAGGCGGAGCGCCTGCGCCTCAAGCACATGGCTGATTATCCC
GACTACAAGTACCGGCCGCGCAAAAAGCCCAAGACGGACCCAGCGGCCAAGCCCAGCGCGGGCCAGAGCC
CCGACAAGAGCGCGGCGGGCGCCAAGGCAGCCAAGGGCCCCGGCAAGAAGTGCGCCAAGCTCAAGGCGCC
TGCGGGCAAGGCGGGCGCGGGCAAGGCGGCGCAGCCGGGGGACTGCGCCGCGGGCAAGGCAGCCAAGTGC
GTCTTCCTGGACGACGACGATGAAGACGACGACGAAGATGACGAGCTGCAGCTACGGCCCAAGCCGGACG
CTGACGACGACGACGACGAGCCCGCGCACTCGCACCTGCTGCCGCCGCCGACGCAGCAGCAACCCCCTCA
GCTGCTGAGGCGCTACAGCGTGGCCAAGGTCCCCGCCAGCCCCACGCTCAGCAGTGCCGCCGAGTCCCCC
GAGGGCGCGAGCCTGTACGACGAAGTGCGCGCGGGCGGCCGGCTCTACTACAGCTTCAAGAACATCACCA
AGCAGCAGCCTCCGCCCGCGCCTCCCGCGCTGTCGCCCGCGTCCTCCCGCTGCGTGTCCACCTCCTCATC
CAGCGGCAGCAGCAGCGGCAGCGGCGCCGAGGATGCAGACGACCTCATGTTCGACCTGAGCTTGAATTTC
TCCCAGGGCGCGCACAGCGCCTGCGAGCAGCCACTGGGCGCGGGAGCGGCGGGGAACCTGTCCCTGTCGC
TGGTGGATAAGGACCTGGATTCCTTCAGCGAGGGCAGCCTGGGTTCCCACTTCGAGTTCCCCGACTACTG
CACGCCGGAGCTGAGCGAGATGATCGCGGGGGACTGGCTGGAGGCGAACTTCTCCGACCTGGTGTTCACG
TATTGAAGTACGCTCGAGGGATCAAGCTTATCGATAAAATAAAAGATTTTATTTAGTCTCCAGAAAAAGG
GGGGAATGAAAGACCCCACCTGTAGGTTTGGCAAGCTAGCTTAAGTAACGCCATTTTGCAAGGCATGGAA
AAATACATAACTGAGAATAGAGAAGTTCAGATCAAGGTCAGGAACAGATGGAACAGCTGAATATGGGCCA
AACAGGATATCTGTGGTAAGCAGTTCCTGCCCCGGCTCAGGGCCAAGAACAGATGGAACAGCTGAATATG
GGCCAAACAGGATATCTGTGGTAAGCAGTTCCTGCCCCGGCTCAGGGCCAAGAACAGATGGTCCCCAGAT
GCGGTCCAGCCCTCAGCAGTTTCTAGAGAACCATCAGATGTTTCCAGGGTGCCCCAAGGACCTGAAATGA
CCCTGTGCCTTATTTGAACTAACCAATCAGTTCGCTTCTCGCTTCTGTTCGCGCGCTTCTGCTCCCCGAG
CTCAATAAAAGAGCCCACAACCCCTCACTCGGGGCGCCAGTCCTCCGATTGACTGAGTCGCCCGGGTACC
CGTGTATCCAATAAACCCTCTTGCAGTTGCATCCGACTTGTGGTCTCGCTGTTCCTTGGGAGGGTCTCCT
CTGAGTGATTGACTACCCGTCAGCGGGGGTCTTTCATTTGGGGGCTCGTCCGGGATCGGGAGACCCCTGC
CCAGGGACCACCGACCCACCACCGGGAGGTAAGCTGGCTGCCTCGCGCGTTTCGGTGATGACGGTGAAAA
CCTCTGACACATGCAGCTCCCGGAGACGGTCACAGCTTGTCTGTAAGCGGATGCCGGGAGCAGACAAGCC
CGTCAGGGCGCGTCAGCGGGTGTTGGCGGGTGTCGGGGCGCAGCCATGACCCAGTCACGTAGCGATAGCG
GAGTGTATACTGGCTTAACTATGCGGCATCAGAGCAGATTGTACTGAGAGTGCACCATATGCGGTGTGAA
ATACCGCACAGATGCGTAAGGAGAAAATACCGCATCAGGCGCTCTTCCGCTTCCTCGCTCACTGACTCGC
TGCGCTCGGTCGTTCGGCTGCGGCGAGCGGTATCAGCTCACTCAAAGGCGGTAATACGGTTATCCACAGA
ATCAGGGGATAACGCAGGAAAGAACATGTGAGCAAAAGGCCAGCAAAAGGCCAGGAACCGTAAAAAGGCC
GCGTTGCTGGCGTTTTTCCATAGGCTCCGCCCCCCTGACGAGCATCACAAAAATCGACGCTCAAGTCAGA
GGTGGCGAAACCCGACAGGACTATAAAGATACCAGGCGTTTCCCCCTGGAAGCTCCCTCGTGCGCTCTCC
TGTTCCGACCCTGCCGCTTACCGGATACCTGTCCGCCTTTCTCCCTTCGGGAAGCGTGGCGCTTTCTCAT
AGCTCACGCTGTAGGTATCTCAGTTCGGTGTAGGTCGTTCGCTCCAAGCTGGGCTGTGTGCACGAACCCC
CCGTTCAGCCCGACCGCTGCGCCTTATCCGGTAACTATCGTCTTGAGTCCAACCCGGTAAGACACGACTT
ATCGCCACTGGCAGCAGCCACTGGTAACAGGATTAGCAGAGCGAGGTATGTAGGCGGTGCTACAGAGTTC
TTGAAGTGGTGGCCTAACTACGGCTACACTAGAAGGACAGTATTTGGTATCTGCGCTCTGCTGAAGCCAG
TTACCTTCGGAAAAAGAGTTGGTAGCTCTTGATCCGGCAAACAAACCACCGCTGGTAGCGGTGGTTTTTT
TGTTTGCAAGCAGCAGATTACGCGCAGAAAAAAAGGATCTCAAGAAGATCCTTTGATCTTTTCTACGGGG
TCTGACGCTCAGTGGAACGAAAACTCACGTTAAGGGATTTTGGTCATGAGATTATCAAAAAGGATCTTCA
CCTAGATCCTTTTAAATTAAAAATGAAGTTTTAAATCAATCTAAAGTATATATGAGTAAACTTGGTCTGA
CAGTTACCAATGCTTAATCAGTGAGGCACCTATCTCAGCGATCTGTCTATTTCGTTCATCCATAGTTGCC
TGACTCCCCGTCGTGTAGATAACTACGATACGGGAGGGCTTACCATCTGGCCCCAGTGCTGCAATGATAC
CGCGAGACCCACGCTCACCGGCTCCAGATTTATCAGCAATAAACCAGCCAGCCGGAAGGGCCGAGCGCAG
AAGTGGTCCTGCAACTTTATCCGCCTCCATCCAGTCTATTAATTGTTGCCGGGAAGCTAGAGTAAGTAGT
TCGCCAGTTAATAGTTTGCGCAACGTTGTTGCCATTGCTGCAGGCATCGTGGTGTCACGCTCGTCGTTTG
GTATGGCTTCATTCAGCTCCGGTTCCCAACGATCAAGGCGAGTTACATGATCCCCCATGTTGTGCAAAAA
AGCGGTTAGCTCCTTCGGTCCTCCGATCGTTGTCAGAAGTAAGTTGGCCGCAGTGTTATCACTCATGGTT
ATGGCAGCACTGCATAATTCTCTTACTGTCATGCCATCCGTAAGATGCTTTTCTGTGACTGGTGAGTACT
CAACCAAGTCATTCTGAGAATAGTGTATGCGGCGACCGAGTTGCTCTTGCCCGGCGTCAACACGGGATAA
TACCGCGCCACATAGCAGAACTTTAAAAGTGCTCATCATTGGAAAACGTTCTTCGGGGCGAAAACTCTCA
AGGATCTTACCGCTGTTGAGATCCAGTTCGATGTAACCCACTCGTGCACCCAACTGATCTTCAGCATCTT
TTACTTTCACCAGCGTTTCTGGGTGAGCAAAAACAGGAAGGCAAAATGCCGCAAAAAAGGGAATAAGGGC
GACACGGAAATGTTGAATACTCATACTCTTCCTTTTTCAATATTATTGAAGCATTTATCAGGGTTATTGT
CTCATGAGCGGATACATATTTGAATGTATTTAGAAAAATAAACAAATAGGGGTTCCGCGCACATTTCCCC
GAAAAGTGCCACCTGACGTCTAAGAAACCATTATTATCATGACATTAACCTATAAAAATAGGCGTATCAC
GAGGCCCTTTCGTCTTCAAGAATTCATACCAGATCACCGAAAACTGTCCTCCAAATGTGTCCCCCTCACA
CTCCCAAATTCGCGGGCTTCTGCCTCTTAGACCACTCTACCCTATTCCCCACACTCACCGGAGCCAAAGC
CGCGGCCCTTCCGTTTCTTTGCTTTTGAAAGACCCCACCCGTAGGTGGCAAGCTAGCTTAAGTAACGCCA
CTTTGCAAGGCATGGAAAAATACATAACTGAGAATAGAAAAGTTCAGATCAAGGTCAGGAACAAAGAAAC
AGCTGAATACCAAACAGGATATCTGTGGTAAGCGGTTCCTGCCCCGGCTCAGGGCCAAGAACAGATGAGA
CAGCTGAGTGATGGGCCAAACAGGATATCTGTGGTAAGCAGTTCCTGCCCCGGCTCGGGGCCAAGAACAG
ATGGTCCCCAGATGCGGTCCAGCCCTCAGCAGTTTCTAGTGAATCATCAGATGTTTCCAGGGTGCCCCAA
GGACCTGAAAATGACCCTGTACCTTATTTGAACTAACCAATCAGTTCGCTTCTCGCTTCTGTTCGCGCGC
TTCCGCTCTCCGAGCTCAATAAAAGAGCCCACAACCCCTCACTCGGCGCGCCAGTCTTCCGATAGACTGC
GTCGCCCGGGTACCCGTATTCCCAATAAAGCCTCTTGCTGTTTGCATCCGAATCGTGGTCTCGCTGTTCC
TTGGGAGGGTCTCCTCTGAGTGATTGACTACCCACGACGGGGGTCTTTCATTTGGGGGCTCGTCCGGGAT
TTGGAGACCCCTGCCCAGGGACCACCGACCCACCACCGGGAGGTAAGCTGGCCAGCAACTTATCTGTGTC
TGTCCGATTGTCTAGTGTCTATGTTTGATGTTATGCGCCTGCGTCTGTACTAGTTAGCTAACTAGCTCTG
TATCTGGCGGACCCGTGGTGGAACTGACGAGTTCTGAACACCCGGCCGCAACCCTGGGAGACGTCCCAGG
GACTTTGGGGGCCGTTTTTGTGGCCCGACCTGAGGAAGGGAGTCGATGTGGAATCCGACCCCGTCAGGAT
ATGTGGTTCTGGTAGGAGACGAGAACCTAAAACAGTTCCCGCCTCCGTCTGAATTTTTGCTTTCGGTTTG
GAACCGAAGCCGCGCGTCTTGTCTGCTGCAGCGCTGCAGCATCGTTCTGTGTTGTCTCTGTCTGACTGTG
TTTCTGTATTTGTCTGAAAATTAGGGCCAGACTGTTACCACTCCCTTAAGTTTGACCTTAGGTCACTGGA
AAGATGTCGAGCGGATCGCTCACAACCAGTCGGTAGATGTCAAGAAGAGACGTTGGGTTACCTTCTGCTC
TGCAGAATGGCCAACCTTTAACGTCGGATGGCCGCGAGACGGCACCTTTAACCGAGACCTCATCACCCAG
GTTAAGATCAAGGTCTTTTCACCTGGCCCGCATGGACACCCAGACCAGGTCCCCTACATCGTGACCTGGG
AAGCCTTGGCTTTTGACCCCCCTCCCTGGGTCAAGCCCTTTGTACACCCTAAGCCTCCGCCTCCTCTTCC
TCCATCCGCCCCGTCTCTCCCCCTTGAACCTCCTCGTTCGACCCCGCCTCGATCCTCCCTTTATCCAGCC
CTCACTCCTTCTCTAGGCGCCGGAATTCCGATCTGATCAAGAGACAGGATGAGGATCGTTTCGCATGATT
GAACAAGATGGATTGCACGCAGGTTCTCCGGCCGCTTGGGTGGAGAGGCTATTCGGCTATGACTGGGCAC
AACAGACAATCGGCTGCTCTGATGCCGCCGTGTTCCGGCTGTCAGCGCAGGGGCGCCCGGTTCTTTTTGT
CAAGACCGACCTGTCCGGTGCCCTGAATGAACTGCAGGACGAGGCAGCGCGGCTATCGTGGCTGGCCACG
ACGGGCGTTCCTTGCGCAGCTGTGCTCGACGTTGTCACTGAAGCGGGAAGGGACTGGCTGCTATTGGGCG
AAGTGCCGGGGCAGGATCTCCTGTCATCTCACCTTGCTCCTGCCGAGAAAGTATCCATCATGGCTGATGC
AATGCGGCGGCTGCATACGCTTGATCCGGCTACCTGCCCATTCGACCACCAAGCGAAACATCGCATCGAG
CGAGCACGTACTCGGATGGAAGCCGGTCTTGTCGATCAGGATGATCTGGACGAAGAGCATCAGGGGCTCG
CGCCAGCCGAACTGTTCGCCAGGCTCAAGGCGCGCATGCCCGACGGCGAGGATCTCGTCGTGACCCATGG
CGATGCCTGCTTGCCGAATATCATGGTGGAAAATGGCCGCTTTTCTGGATTCATCGACTGTGGCCGGCTG
GGTGTGGCGGACCGCTATCAGGACATAGCGTTGGCTACCCGTGATATTGCTGAAGAGCTTGGCGGCGAAT
GGGCTGACCGCTTCCTCGTGCTTTACGGTATCGCCGCTCCCGATTCGCAGCGCATCGCCTTCTATCGCCT
TCTTGACGAGTTCTTCTGAGCGGGACTCTGGGGTTCGAATAGTAATCAATTACGGGGTCATT
Features (pLannotate 1.2.2; 22 found; start..end, strand, type, name):
     28..331     +  enhancer       CMV enhancer: human cytomegalovirus immediate early enhancer
    332..535     +  promoter       CMV promoter: human cytomegalovirus (CMV) immediate early promoter
    558..580     +  misc_feature   MCS (fragment): multiple cloning site
    594..1409    +  CDS            NEUROG2: NGN2_HUMAN - Also known as ATOH4, BHLHA8, NGN2. Experimental evidence at protein level: Swiss-Prot protein existence level 1. Transcriptional regulator. Involved in neuronal differentiation. Activates transcription by binding to the E box (5'- CANNTG-3'). From Homo sapiens (Human).
   1436..1987    +  misc_feature   IRES: internal ribosome entry site (IRES) of the encephalomyocarditis virus (EMCV)
   1990..2706    +  CDS            EGFP: EGFP is a basic (constitutively fluorescent) green fluorescent protein published in 1996, derived from Aequorea victoria. It is reported to be a rapidly-maturing weak dimer with moderate acid sensitivity.
   2779..2801    +  misc_feature   MCS (fragment): multiple cloning site
   2809..3993    +  CDS            Sox11: SOX11_MOUSE - Also known as Sox-11. Experimental evidence at protein level: Swiss-Prot protein existence level 1. Transcription factor that acts as a transcriptional activator (PubMed:18505825, PubMed:18403418). Binds cooperatively with POU3F2/BRN2 or POU3F1/OCT6 to gene promoters, which enhances transcriptional activation (PubMed:18505825, PubMed:18403418). Acts as a transcriptional activator of TEAD2 by binding to its gene promoter and first intron (PubMed:20596238). Plays a redundant role with SOX4 and SOX12 in cell survival of developing tissues such as the neural tube, branchial arches an
   4065..4658    +  LTR            LTR: long terminal repeat from Moloney murine leukemia virus
   4727..4767    +  CDS            rop (fragment): Rop protein, which maintains plasmids at low copy number; rop
   4869..5009    +  misc_feature   bom: basis of mobility region from pBR322
   5195..5783    -  rep_origin     ori: high-copy-number ColE1/pMB1/pBR322/pUC origin of replication
   5954..6814    -  CDS            AmpR: β-lactamase; bla; confers resistance to ampicillin, carbenicillin, and related antibiotics
   6815..6919    -  promoter       AmpR promoter: bla
   7166..7273    +  LTR            3' LTR (ΔU3) (fragment): self-inactivating 3' long terminal repeat (LTR) from Moloney murine leukemia virus
   7290..7347    +  LTR            LTR (fragment): long terminal repeat from Moloney murine leukemia virus
   7361..7424    +  LTR            LTR (fragment): long terminal repeat from Moloney murine leukemia virus
   7577..7752    +  LTR            5' LTR (truncated): truncated long terminal repeat from Moloney murine sarcoma virus
   7874..8148    +  misc_feature   MESV Ψ (fragment): packaging signal of murine embryonic stem cell virus
   8215..8631    +  CDS            gag (truncated): truncated Moloney murine leukemia virus (MMLV) gag gene lacking the start codon
   8675..9466    +  CDS            neo: KKA2_KLEPN - Also known as kan, nptII. Experimental evidence at protein level: Swiss-Prot protein existence level 1. Resistance to kanamycin, neomycin, paromomycin, ribostamycin, butirosin and gentamicin B. From Klebsiella pneumoniae.
   9488..9512    +  enhancer       CMV enhancer (fragment): human cytomegalovirus immediate early enhancer
