[The description below was written by a language model from this plasmid's Addgene catalogue record and pLannotate feature annotations shown in this document.]
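Description:
pLNCX2-NGN2-IRES-GFP-T2A-Sox11 is a gammaretroviral (Moloney murine leukemia/sarcoma virus-derived) expression vector built on the pLNCX2 backbone. It is propagated in E. coli as a high-copy plasmid through a ColE1/pUC-type origin and selected with ampicillin via the β-lactamase gene. The 9.5 kb sequence is circular, so the viral genome reads from the 5' LTR region through a packaging signal (Ψ) with the adjoining truncated, start-codon-deficient gag segment, which together direct encapsidation of the transcript in packaging cells. A neomycin phosphotransferase gene follows, presumably expressed from the 5' LTR as the backbone arrangement implies, allowing G418 selection of transduced mammalian cells. Next come the internal expression cassette and the 3' MoMLV LTR. Viral gag-pol and envelope functions are absent and must be supplied in trans.

The payload is a single transcript driven by the internal human CMV immediate-early enhancer/promoter. Human NEUROG2 (NGN2), a bHLH proneural transcription factor, is translated first. An EMCV IRES then initiates translation of EGFP, which is linked to mouse Sox11. The construct name indicates a T2A self-cleaving peptide between EGFP and Sox11; the feature table does not annotate it, but a short unannotated gap between the two coding sequences is consistent with one. This design lets one integrated provirus deliver both transcription factors, with green fluorescence marking transduced cells.

According to the record, the vector is used to convert human skin fibroblasts directly into induced cholinergic neurons, in combination with FGF2 and the small molecules forskolin and dorsomorphin. The cloning sites used to assemble the insert are not recorded.
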