Addgene plasmid #90213: pLNCX2-NGN2-IRES-GFP-T2A-Sox11
Purpose: To convert human skin fibroblasts into induced cholinergic neurons (hiCN) in combination with FGF2 and two small molecules, forskolin and dorsomorphin.
Depositing lab: Chun-Li Zhang. Depositing organization: University of Texas Southwestern Medical Center. Publication: Small molecules enable neurogenin 2 to efficiently convert human fibroblasts into cholinergic neurons. Liu ML, Zang T, Zou Y, Chang JC, Gibson JR, Huber KM, Zhang CL. Nat Commun. 2013;4:2183. doi: 10.1038/ncomms3183. PubMed 23873306.
Backbone
  Vector backbone: pLNCX2
  Vector type: Retroviral
Growth in bacteria
  Bacterial resistance: Ampicillin, 100 μg/mL
  Growth temperature: 37°C
  Growth strain: NEB Stable
  Copy number: High Copy
Gene/Insert
  Cloning method: Restriction Enzyme; 5′ cloning site Unknown (unknown if destroyed); 3′ cloning site Unknown (unknown if destroyed)
  Sequencing primers: 5′ CGCAAATGGGCGGTAGGCGTG; 3′ acctacaggtggggtctttcattccc
Terms and licenses: Academic/Nonprofit Terms; Industry Terms: Not Available to Industry
How to cite: pLNCX2-NGN2-IRES-GFP-T2A-Sox11 was a gift from Chun-Li Zhang (Addgene plasmid # 90213 ; http://n2t.net/addgene:90213 ; RRID:Addgene_90213)
